>Addgene plasmid #160787 | pLKO.1P NTHL1_1 | addgene full sequence | sequence record 315714 | Addgene NGS Result
GAGGGCCTATTTCCCATGATTCCTTCATATTTGCATATACGATACAAGGCTGTTAGAGAGATAATTGGAA
TTAATTTGACTGTAAACACAAAGATATTAGTACAAAATACGTGACGTAGAAAGTAATAATTTCTTGGGTA
GTTTGCAGTTTTAAAATTATGTTTTAAAATGGACTATCATATGCTTACCGTAACTTGAAAGTATTTCGAT
TTCTTGGCTTTATATATCTTGTGGAAAGGACGAAACACCGGCTGGAGGAGCAAGGTGAAATACTCGAGTA
TTTCACCTTGCTCCTCCAGTTTTTGAATTCTCGACCTCGAGACAAATGGCAGTATTCATCCACAATTTTA
AAAGAAAAGGGGGGATTGGGGGGTACAGTGCAGGGGAAAGAATAGTAGACATAATAGCAACAGACATACA
AACTAAAGAATTACAAAAACAAATTACAAAAATTCAAAATTTTCGGGTTTATTACAGGGACAGCAGAGAT
CCACTTTGGCCGCGGCTCGAGGGGGTTGGGGTTGCGCCTTTTCCAAGGCAGCCCTGGGTTTGCGCAGGGA
CGCGGCTGCTCTGGGCGTGGTTCCGGGAAACGCAGCGGCGCCGACCCTGGGTCTCGCACATTCTTCACGT
CCGTTCGCAGCGTCACCCGGATCTTCGCCGCTACCCTTGTGGGCCCCCCGGCGACGCTTCCTGCTCCGCC
CCTAAGTCGGGAAGGTTCCTTGCGGTTCGCGGCGTGCCGGACGTGACAAACGGAAGCCGCACGTCTCACT
AGTACCCTCGCAGACGGACAGCGCCAGGGAGCAATGGCAGCGCGCCGACCGCGATGGGCTGTGGCCAATA
GCGGCTGCTCAGCAGGGCGCGCCGAGAGCAGCGGCCGGGAAGGGGCGGTGCGGGAGGCGGGGTGTGGGGC
GGTAGTGTGGGCCCTGTTCCTGCCCGCGCGGTGTTCCGCATTCTGCAAGCCTCCGGAGCGCACGTCGGCA
GTCGGCTCCCTCGTTGACCGAATCACCGACCTCTCTCCCCAGGGGGATCCACCGGAGCTTACCATGACCG
AGTACAAGCCCACGGTGCGCCTCGCCACCCGCGACGACGTCCCCAGGGCCGTACGCACCCTCGCCGCCGC
GTTCGCCGACTACCCCGCCACGCGCCACACCGTCGATCCGGACCGCCACATCGAGCGGGTCACCGAGCTG
CAAGAACTCTTCCTCACGCGCGTCGGGCTCGACATCGGCAAGGTGTGGGTCGCGGACGACGGCGCCGCGG
TGGCGGTCTGGACCACGCCGGAGAGCGTCGAAGCGGGGGCGGTGTTCGCCGAGATCGGCCCGCGCATGGC
CGAGTTGAGCGGTTCCCGGCTGGCCGCGCAGCAACAGATGGAAGGCCTCCTGGCGCCGCACCGGCCCAAG
GAGCCCGCGTGGTTCCTGGCCACCGTCGGCGTCTCGCCCGACCACCAGGGCAAGGGTCTGGGCAGCGCCG
TCGTGCTCCCCGGAGTGGAGGCGGCCGAGCGCGCCGGGGTGCCCGCCTTCCTGGAGACCTCCGCGCCCCG
CAACCTCCCCTTCTACGAGCGGCTCGGCTTCACCGTCACCGCCGACGTCGAGGTGCCCGAAGGACCGCGC
ACCTGGTGCATGACCCGCAAGCCCGGTGCCTGACGCCCGCCCCACGACCCGCAGCGCCCGACCGAAAGGA
GCGCACGACCCCATGCATCGGTACCTTTAAGACCAATGACTTACAAGGCAGCTGTAGATCTTAGCCACTT
TTTAAAAGAAAAGGGGGGACTGGAAGGGCTAATTCACTCCCAACGAAGACAAGATCTGCTTTTTGCTTGT
ACTGGGTCTCTCTGGTTAGACCAGATCTGAGCCTGGGAGCTCTCTGGCTAACTAGGGAACCCACTGCTTA
AGCCTCAATAAAGCTTGCCTTGAGTGCTTCAAGTAGTGTGTGCCCGTCTGTTGTGTGACTCTGGTAACTA
GAGATCCCTCAGACCCTTTTAGTCAGTGTGGAAAATCTCTAGCAGTAGTAGTTCATGTCATCTTATTATT
CAGTATTTATAACTTGCAAAGAAATGAATATCAGAGAGTGAGAGGAACTTGTTTATTGCAGCTTATAATG
GTTACAAATAAAGCAATAGCATCACAAATTTCACAAATAAAGCATTTTTTTCACTGCATTCTAGTTGTGG
TTTGTCCAAACTCATCAATGTATCTTATCATGTCTGGCTCTAGCTATCCCGCCCCTAACTCCGCCCATCC
CGCCCCTAACTCCGCCCAGTTCCGCCCATTCTCCGCCCCATGGCTGACTAATTTTTTTTATTTATGCAGA
GGCCGAGGCCGCCTCGGCCTCTGAGCTATTCCAGAAGTAGTGAGGAGGCTTTTTTGGAGGCCTAGGGACG
TACCCAATTCGCCCTATAGTGAGTCGTATTACGCGCGCTCACTGGCCGTCGTTTTACAACGTCGTGACTG
GGAAAACCCTGGCGTTACCCAACTTAATCGCCTTGCAGCACATCCCCCTTTCGCCAGCTGGCGTAATAGC
GAAGAGGCCCGCACCGATCGCCCTTCCCAACAGTTGCGCAGCCTGAATGGCGAATGGG
[124 nt withheld, positions 2579-2702]
C
[91 nt withheld, positions 2704-2794]
A
[49 nt withheld, positions 2796-2844]
CCTTTGACGTTGGAGTCCACGTTCTTT
[37 nt withheld, positions 2872-2908]
ACCCTATCTCGGTCTATTCTTTTGATTTATAAGGGATTTTGCCGATTTCGGCCTATTGGTTAAAAAATGA
GCTGATTTAACAAAAATTTAACGCGAATTTTAACAAAATATTAACGCTTACAATTTAGGTGGCACTTTTC
GGGGAAATGTGCGCGGAACCCCTATTTGTTTATTTTTCTAAATACATTCAAATATGTATCCGCTCATGAG
ACAATAACCCTGATAAATGCTTCAATAATATTGAAAAAGGAAGAGTATGAGTATTCAACATTTCCGTGTC
GCCCTTATTCCCTTTTTTGCGGCATTTTGCCTTCCTGTTTTTGCTCACCCAGAAACGCTGGTGAAAGTAA
AAGATGCTGAAGATCAGTTGGGTGCACGAGTGGGTTACATCGAACTGGATCTCAACAGCGGTAAGATCCT
TGAGAGTTTTCGCCCCGAAGAACGTTTTCCAATGATGAGCACTTTTAAAGTTCTGCTATGTGGCGCGGTA
TTATCCCGTATTGACGCCGGGCAAGAGCAACTCGGTCGCCGCATACACTATTCTCAGAATGACTTGGTTG
AGTACTCACCAGTCACAGAAAAGCATCTTACGGATGGCATGACAGTAAGAGAATTATGCAGTGCTGCCAT
AACCATGAGTGATAACACTGCGGCCAACTTACTTCTGACAACGATCGGAGGACCGAAGGAGCTAACCGCT
TTTTTGCACAACATGGGGGATCATGTAACTCGCCTTGATCGTTGGGAACCGGAGCTGAATGAAGCCATAC
CAAACGACGAGCGTGACACCACGATGCCTGTAGCAATGGCAACAACGTTGCGCAAACTATTAACTGGCGA
ACTACTTACTCTAGCTTCCCGGCAACAATTAATAGACTGGATGGAGGCGGATAAAGTTGCAGGACCACTT
CTGCGCTCGGCCCTTCCGGCTGGCTGGTTTATTGCTGATAAATCTGGAGCCGGTGAGCGTGGGTCTCGCG
GTATCATTGCAGCACTGGGGCCAGATGGTAAGCCCTCCCGTATCGTAGTTATCTACACGACGGGGAGTCA
GGCAACTATGGATGAACGAAATAGACAGATCGCTGAGATAGGTGCCTCACTGATTAAGCATTGGTAACTG
TCAGACCAAGTTTACTCATATATACTTTAGATTGATTTAAAACTTCATTTTTAATTTAAAAGGATCTAGG
TGAAGATCCTTTTTGATAATCTCATGACCAAAATCCCTTAACGTGAGTTTTCGTTCCACTGAGCGTCAGA
CCCCGTAGAAAAGATCAAAGGATCTTCTTGAGATCCTTTTTTTCTGCGCGTAATCTGCTGCTTGCAAACA
AAAAAACCACCGCTACCAGCGGTGGTTTGTTTGCCGGATCAAGAGCTACCAACTCTTTTTCCGAAGGTAA
CTGGCTTCAGCAGAGCGCAGATACCAAATACTGTTCTTCTAGTGTAGCCGTAGTTAGGCCACCACTTCAA
GAACTCTGTAGCACCGCCTACATACCTCGCTCTGCTAATCCTGTTACCAGTGGCTGCTGCCAGTGGCGAT
AAGTCGTGTCTTACCGGGTTGGACTCAAGACGATAGTTACCGGATAAGGCGCAGCGGTCGGGCTGAACGG
GGGGTTCGTGCACACAGCCCAGCTTGGAGCGAACGACCTACACCGAACTGAGATACCTACAGCGTGAGCT
ATGAGAAAGCGCCACGCTTCCCGAAGGGAGAAAGGCGGACAGGTATCCGGTAAGCGGCAGGGTCGGAACA
GGAGAGCGCACGAGGGAGCTTCCAGGGGGAAACGCCTGGTATCTTTATAGTCCTGTCGGGTTTCGCCACC
TCTGACTTGAGCGTCGATTTTTGTGATGCTCGTCAGGGGGGCGGAGCCTATGGAAAAACGCCAGCAACGC
GGCCTTTTTACGGTTCCTGGCCTTTTGCTGGCCTTTTGCTCACATGTTCTTTCCTGCGTTATCCCCTGAT
TCTGTGGATAACCGTATTACCGCCTTTGAGTGAGCTGATACCGCTCGCCGCAGCCGAACGACCGAGCGCA
GCGAGTCAGTGAGCGAGGAAGCGGAAGAGCGCCCAATACGCAAACCGCCTCTCCCCGCGCGTTGGCCGAT
TCATTAATGCAGCTGGCACGACAGGTTTCCCGACTGGAAAGCGGGCAGTGAGCGCAACGCAATTAATGTG
AGTTAGCTCACTCATTAGGCACCCCAGGCTTTACACTTTATGCTTCCGGCTCGTATGTTGTGTGGAATTG
TGAGCGGATAACAATTTCACACAGGAAACAGCTATGACCATGATTACGCCAAGCGCGCAATTAACCCTCA
CTAAAGGGAACAAAAGCTGGAGCTGCAAGCTTAATGTAGTCTTATGCAATACTCTTGTAGTCTTGCAACA
TGGTAACGATGAGTTAGCAACATGCCTTACAAGGAGAGAAAAAGCACCGTGCATGCCGATTGGTGGAAGT
AAGGTGGTACGATCGTGCCTTATTAGGAAGGCAACAGACGGGTCTGACATGGATTGGACGAACCACTGAA
TTGCCGCATTGCAGAGATATTGTATTTAAGTGCCTAGCTCGATACATAAACGGGTCTCTCTGGTTAGACC
AGATCTGAGCCTGGGAGCTCTCTGGCTAACTAGGGAACCCACTGCTTAAGCCTCAATAAAGCTTGCCTTG
AGTGCTTCAAGTAGTGTGTGCCCGTCTGTTGTGTGACTCTGGTAACTAGAGATCCCTCAGACCCTTTTAG
TCAGTGTGGAAAATCTCTAGCAGTGGCGCCCGAACAGGGACTTGAAAGCGAAAGGGAAACCAGAGGAGCT
CTCTCGACGCAGGACTCGGCTTGCTGAAGCGCGCACGGCAAGAGGCGAGGGGCGGCGACTGGTGAGTACG
CCAAAAATTTTGACTAGCGGAGGCTAGAAGGAGAGAGATGGGTGCGAGAGCGTCAGTATTAAGCGGGGGA
GAATTAGATCGCGATGGGAAAAAATTCGGTTAAGGCCAGGGGGAAAGAAAAAATATAAATTAAAACATAT
AGTATGGGCAAGCAGGGAGCTAGAACGATTCGCAGTTAATCCTGGCCTGTTAGAAACATCAGAAGGCTGT
AGACAAATACTGGGACAGCTACAACCATCCCTTCAGACAGGATCAGAAGAACTTAGATCATTATATAATA
CAGTAGCAACCCTCTATTGTGTGCATCAAAGGATAGAGATAAAAGACACCAAGGAAGCTTTAGACAAGAT
AGAGGAAGAGCAAAACAAAAGTAAGACCACCGCACAGCAAGCGGCCGCTGATCTTCAGACCTGGAGGAGG
AGATATGAGGGACAATTGGAGAAGTGAATTATATAAATATAAAGTAGTAAAAATTGAACCATTAGGAGTA
GCACCCACCAAGGCAAAGAGAAGAGTGGTGCAGAGAGAAAAAAGAGCAGTGGGAATAGGAGCTTTGTTCC
TTGGGTTCTTGGGAGCAGCAGGAAGCACTATGGGCGCAGCGTCAATGACGCTGACGGTACAGGCCAGACA
ATTATTGTCTGGTATAGTGCAGCAGCAGAACAATTTGCTGAGGGCTATTGAGGCGCAACAGCATCTGTTG
CAACTCACAGTCTGGGGCATCAAGCAGCTCCAGGCAAGAATCCTGGCTGTGGAAAGATACCTAAAGGATC
AACAGCTCCTGGGGATTTGGGGTTGCTCTGGAAAACTCATTTGCACCACTGCTGTGCCTTGGAATGCTAG
TTGGAGTAATAAATCTCTGGAACAGATTTGGAATCACACGACCTGGATGGAGTGGGACAGAGAAATTAAC
AATTACACAAGCTTAATACACTCCTTAATTGAAGAATCGCAAAACCAGCAAGAAAAGAATGAACAAGAAT
TATTGGAATTAGATAAATGGGCAAGTTTGTGGAATTGGTTTAACATAACAAATTGGCTGTGGTATATAAA
ATTATTCATAATGATAGTAGGAGGCTTGGTAGGTTTAAGAATAGTTTTTGCTGTACTTTCTATAGTGAAT
AGAGTTAGGCAGGGATATTCACCATTATCGTTTCAGACCCACCTCCCAACCCCGAGGGGACCCGACAGGC
CCGAAGGAATAGAAGAAGAAGGTGGAGAGAGAGACAGAGACAGATCCATTCGATTAGTGAACGGATCTCG
ACGGTATCGATCACGAGACTAGCCTCGAGCGGCCGCCCCCTTCACC
Features (pLannotate 1.2.2; 25 found; start..end, strand, type, name):
      1..241     +  promoter       U6 promoter: RNA polymerase III promoter for human U6 snRNA
    346..463     +  misc_feature   cPPT/CTS: central polypurine tract and central termination sequence of HIV-1
    512..1022    +  promoter       hPGK promoter: human phosphoglycerate kinase 1 promoter
   1044..1643    +  CDS            PuroR: puromycin N-acetyltransferase; pac from Streptomyces alboniger; confers resistance to puromycin
   1686..1769    +  CDS            nef (fragment): NEF_HV1Z2 - Experimental evidence at protein level: Swiss-Prot protein existence level 1. Extracellular Nef protein targets CD4(+) T-lymphocytes for apoptosis by interacting with CXCR4 surface receptors. From Human immunodeficiency virus type 1 group M subtype D (isolate Z2/CDC-Z34) (HIV-1).
   1771..2004    +  LTR            3' LTR (ΔU3): self-inactivating 3' long terminal repeat (LTR) from HIV-1
   2076..2197    +  polyA_signal   SV40 poly(A) signal: SV40 polyadenylation signal
   2237..2372    +  rep_origin     SV40 ori: SV40 origin of replication
   2393..2411    -  promoter       T7 promoter: promoter for bacteriophage T7 RNA polymerase
   2419..2574    +  CDS            lacZα (fragment): LacZα fragment of β-galactosidase; lacZ fragment
   2579..3007    +  rep_origin     f1 ori (sequence partly withheld): f1 bacteriophage origin of replication; arrow indicates direction of (+) strand synthesis
   3060..3164    +  promoter       AmpR promoter: bla
   3165..4025    +  CDS            AmpR: β-lactamase; bla; confers resistance to ampicillin, carbenicillin, and related antibiotics
   4196..4784    +  rep_origin     ori: high-copy-number ColE1/pMB1/pBR322/pUC origin of replication
   4967..5059    +  CDS            lacI (fragment): lac repressor; lacI; The lac repressor binds to the lac operator to inhibit transcription in E. coli. This inhibition can be relieved by adding lactose or isopropyl-β-D-thiogalactopyranoside (IPTG).
   5072..5093    +  protein_bind   CAP binding site: CAP binding activates transcription in the presence of cAMP. E. coli catabolite activator protein
   5108..5138    +  promoter       lac promoter: promoter for the E. coli lac operon
   5146..5162    +  protein_bind   lac operator: The lac repressor binds to the lac operator to inhibit transcription in E. coli. This inhibition can be relieved by adding lactose or isopropyl-β-D-thiogalactopyranoside (IPTG). lac repressor encoded by lacI
   5207..5225    +  promoter       T3 promoter: promoter for bacteriophage T3 RNA polymerase
   5253..5479    +  promoter       RSV promoter: Rous sarcoma virus enhancer/promoter
   5480..5660    +  LTR            5' LTR (truncated): truncated 5' long terminal repeat (LTR) from HIV-1
   5707..5832    +  misc_feature   HIV-1 Ψ: packaging signal of human immunodeficiency virus type 1
   5816..6179    +  CDS            HIV-1 gag (fragment): gag protein from human immunodeficiency virus 1; gag
   6325..6558    +  misc_feature   RRE: The Rev response element (RRE) of HIV-1 allows for Rev-dependent mRNA export from the nucleus to the cytoplasm.
   6935..7035    +  CDS            Rev (fragment): human immunodeficiency virus 1 (HIV-1) Rev protein; rev; enhances nuclear export of unspliced and incompletely spliced viral mRNAs
