[The description below was written by a language model from this plasmid's Addgene catalogue record and pLannotate feature annotations shown in this document.]
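Description:
pLKO.1P NTHL1_1 is a lentiviral shRNA vector built on the pLKO.1 puro backbone from The RNAi Consortium, designed to suppress expression of human NTHL1. A short hairpin (shNTHL1_1) was cloned between the AgeI and EcoRI sites directly downstream of the human U6 promoter, an RNA polymerase III promoter that drives high-level transcription of small RNAs. The feature table does not annotate the hairpin itself, but the gap between the U6 promoter and the cPPT/CTS element is where it would sit. A separate cassette, in which the human PGK promoter drives puromycin N-acetyltransferase, allows selection of transduced mammalian cells with puromycin.

The viral portion follows a third-generation, self-inactivating design. An RSV promoter fused to a truncated HIV-1 5' LTR produces the genomic RNA in packaging cells. It is followed by the Ψ packaging signal with a partial gag sequence, the Rev response element for Rev-dependent nuclear export, and the cPPT/CTS, which aids nuclear import of the viral genome. The ΔU3 3' LTR removes viral promoter activity after integration, so expression in target cells depends on the internal U6 and PGK promoters. An SV40 poly(A) signal and SV40 origin lie downstream of the 3' LTR. Packaging functions must be supplied in trans.

In bacteria the plasmid is maintained through a high-copy ColE1/pUC-type origin and ampicillin resistance, and it also carries an f1 origin and residual lac and T7/T3 promoter elements from the cloning backbone. The sequenced record is 7,084 nt, somewhat shorter than the listed backbone size, as expected if a stuffer fragment was replaced by the hairpin. The construct is used to make stable NTHL1 knockdown cell lines.
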