Addgene plasmid #160787: pLKO.1P NTHL1_1
Purpose: Suppress NTHL1
Depositing lab: Richard Possemato. Depositing organization: NYU Grossman School of Medicine. Publication: Hyperactive CDK2 Activity in Basal-like Breast Cancer Imposes a Genome Integrity Liability that Can Be Exploited by Targeting DNA Polymerase epsilon. Sviderskiy VO, Blumenberg L, Gorodetsky E, Karakousi TR, Hirsh N, Alvarez SW, Terzi EM, Kaparos E, Whiten GC, Ssebyala S, Tonzi P, Mir H, Neel BG, Huang TT, Adams S, Ruggles KV, Possemato R. Mol Cell. 2020 Oct 28. pii: S1097-2765(20)30723-1. doi: 10.1016/j.molcel.2020.10.016. PubMed 33152268.
Backbone
  Vector backbone: pLKO.1P
  Backbone manufacturer: The RNAi Consortium
  Backbone size w/o insert (bp): 7466
  Vector type: Lentiviral
  Selectable markers: Puromycin
Growth in bacteria
  Bacterial resistance: Ampicillin, 100 μg/mL
  Growth temperature: 37°C
  Growth strain: NEB Stable
  Copy number: High Copy
Gene/Insert
  Gene/Insert name: shNTHL1_1
  gRNA/shRNA sequence: CTGGAGGAGCAAGGTGAAATA
  Species: H. sapiens (human)
  Cloning method: Restriction Enzyme; 5′ cloning site AgeI (unknown if destroyed); 3′ cloning site EcoRI (not destroyed)
  Sequencing primers: 5′ GCA TAT ACG ATA CAA GGC TGT TAG AG
Terms and licenses: Academic/Nonprofit Terms; Industry Terms: Not Available to Industry
How to cite: pLKO.1P NTHL1_1 was a gift from Richard Possemato (Addgene plasmid # 160787 ; http://n2t.net/addgene:160787 ; RRID:Addgene_160787)
